Addgene plasmid #241240: GfaABC1D-fDIO-mNeonGreen
Purpose: FRT-dependent expression of fluorescent protein, mNeonGreen, in astrocytes
Depositing lab: Jun Nagai. Depositing organization: RIKEN Center for Brain Science. Publication: The astrocytic ensemble acts as a multiday trace to stabilize memory. Dewa KI, Kaseda K, Kuwahara A, Kubotera H, Yamasaki A, Awata N, Komori A, Holtz MA, Kasai A, Skibbe H, Takata N, Yokoyama T, Tsuda M, Numata G, Nakamura S, Takimoto E, Sakamoto M, Ito M, Masuda T, Nagai J. Nature. 2025 Oct 15. doi: 10.1038/s41586-025-09619-2. PubMed 41094146.
Backbone
  Vector backbone: Unknown
  Vector type: AAV
Growth in bacteria
  Bacterial resistance: Ampicillin, 100 μg/mL
  Growth temperature: 37°C
  Growth strain: NEB Stable
  Copy number: High Copy
Gene/Insert
  Gene/Insert name: fDIO-mNeonGreen
  Species: Synthetic
  Cloning method: Other
Terms and licenses: Academic/Nonprofit Terms; Industry Terms: Not Available to Industry
How to cite: GfaABC1D-fDIO-mNeonGreen was a gift from Jun Nagai (Addgene plasmid # 241240 ; http://n2t.net/addgene:241240 ; RRID:Addgene_241240)
