[The description below was written by a language model from this plasmid's Addgene catalogue record and pLannotate feature annotations shown in this document.]
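Description:
GfaABC1D-fDIO-mNeonGreen is an AAV transfer plasmid for Flp recombinase-dependent expression of the green/yellow fluorescent protein mNeonGreen in astrocytes. The backbone is recorded as unknown. The annotated sequence (about 5.8 kb) shows a typical AAV cis-plasmid layout, with two AAV2 inverted terminal repeats flanking the expression cassette so that it can be packaged into recombinant AAV particles. Outside the ITRs are a high-copy ColE1/pUC-type origin, an ampicillin resistance gene with its own promoter, an f1 origin, and small pBR322-derived remnants (bom and rop fragments). The recommended recombination-deficient host strain is consistent with the need to keep the ITRs stable.

The astrocyte-selective GfaABC1D promoter, a compact GFAP-derived promoter, is named in the construct title but is not annotated in the feature table. It presumably occupies the unannotated stretch between the attB4 site and the chimeric β-globin/immunoglobulin intron. Downstream, the mNeonGreen coding sequence lies in the antisense orientation relative to the promoter, together with a short β-globin intron fragment, and is bracketed by oppositely oriented minimal FRT sites. Only one such pair is annotated, although fDIO designs generally use two heterologous FRT variants. Without Flp the reporter cannot be translated. Flp inverts the cassette into the sense orientation and allows expression. A WPRE and a bovine growth hormone polyadenylation signal follow, enhancing transcript stability and 3′ end processing. Gateway attB4, attB1 and attB2 scars suggest a multisite Gateway assembly, and a T7 promoter is also present.

The construct is suited to intersectional labelling, in which only astrocytes that also express Flp become fluorescent. It was deposited in connection with a study of astrocytic ensembles in memory.
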