Features (pLannotate 1.2.2; 20 found; start..end, strand, type, name):
    137..157     +  protein_bind   attB4: mutant version of attB; core recombination site for the Gateway® BP reaction BP Clonase™
   1008..1140    +  intron         chimeric intron: chimera between introns from human β-globin and immunoglobulin heavy chain genes
   1185..1203    +  promoter       T7 promoter: promoter for bacteriophage T7 RNA polymerase
   1220..1240    +  protein_bind   attB1: mutant version of attB; core recombination site for the Gateway® BP reaction BP Clonase™
   1250..1283    +  protein_bind   FRT (minimal): supports FLP-mediated excision but not integration (Turan and Bode, 2011) FLP recombinase from the Saccharomyces cerevisiae 2μ plasmid
   1284..1333    -  intron         β-globin intron (fragment): internally truncated intron from human β-globin
   1379..2086    -  CDS            mNeonGreen: mNeonGreen is a basic (constitutively fluorescent) green/yellow fluorescent protein published in 2013, derived from Branchiostoma lanceolatum. It is reported to be a very rapidly-maturing monomer with moderate acid sensitivity.
   2099..2132    -  protein_bind   FRT (minimal): supports FLP-mediated excision but not integration (Turan and Bode, 2011) FLP recombinase from the Saccharomyces cerevisiae 2μ plasmid
   2136..2156    -  protein_bind   attB2: mutant version of attB; core recombination site for the Gateway® BP reaction BP Clonase™
   2167..2755    +  misc_feature   WPRE: woodchuck hepatitis virus posttranscriptional regulatory element
   2791..2902    +  polyA_signal   bGH poly(A) signal: bovine growth hormone polyadenylation signal
   3006..3146    +  repeat_region  AAV2 ITR: inverted terminal repeat of adeno-associated virus serotype 2 inverted
   3151..3202    -  misc_feature   bom (fragment): basis of mobility region from pBR322
   3221..3676    +  rep_origin     f1 ori (sequence partly withheld): f1 bacteriophage origin of replication; arrow indicates direction of (+) strand synthesis
   3677..3726    -  misc_feature   bom (fragment): basis of mobility region from pBR322
   3828..3863    -  CDS            rop (fragment): Rop protein, which maintains plasmids at low copy number; rop
   3958..4062    +  promoter       AmpR promoter: bla
   4063..4923    +  CDS            AmpR: β-lactamase; bla; confers resistance to ampicillin, carbenicillin, and related antibiotics
   5094..5682    +  rep_origin     ori: high-copy-number ColE1/pMB1/pBR322/pUC origin of replication
   5744..130     -  repeat_region  AAV2 ITR (across the origin): inverted terminal repeat of adeno-associated virus serotype 2 inverted
>Addgene plasmid #241240 | GfaABC1D-fDIO-mNeonGreen | addgene full sequence | sequence record 483102 | Addgene NGS Result
CTGCGCGCTCGCTCGCTCACTGAGGCCGCCCGGGCAAAGCCCGGGCGTCGGGCGACCTTTGGTCGCCCGG
CCTCAGTGAGCGAGCGAGCGCGCAGAGAGGGAGTGGCCAACTCCATCACTAGGGGTTCCTTCTAGACAAC
TTTGTATAGAAAAGTTGTGTAGTTAATGATTAACCCGCCATGCTACTTATCTACGTAGCCATGCTCTAGG
AAGATCTAACATATCCTGGTGTGGAGTAGGGGACGCTGCTCTGACAGAGGCTCGGGGGCCTGAGCTGGCT
CTGTGAGCTGGGGAGGAGGCAGACAGCCAGGCCTTGTCTGCAAGCAGACCTGGCAGCATTGGGCTGGCCG
CCCCCCAGGGCCTCCTCTTCATGCCCAGTGAATGACTCACCTTGGCACAGACACAATGTTCGGGGTGGGC
ACAGTGCCTGCTTCCCGCCGCACCCCAGCCCCCCTCAAATGCCTTCCGAGAAGCCCATTGAGCAGGGGGC
TTGCATTGCACCCCAGCCTGACAGCCTGGCATCTTGGGATAAAAGCAGCACAGCCCCCTAGGGGCTGCCC
TTGCTGTGTGGCGCCACCGGCGGTGGAGAACAAGGCTCTATTCAGCCTGTGCCCAGGAAAGGGGATCAGG
GGATGCCCAGGCATGGACAGTGGGTGGCAGGGGGGGAGAGGAGGGCTGTCTGCTTCCCAGAAGTCCAAGG
ACACAAATGGGTGAGGGGAGAGCTCTCCCCATAGCTGGGCTGCGGCCCAACCCCACCCCCTCAGGCTATG
CCAGGGGGTGTTGCCAGGGGCACCCGGGCATCGCCAGTCTAGCCCACTCCTTCATAAAGCCCTCGCATCC
CAGGAGCGAGCAGAGCCAGAGCAGGTTGGAGAGGAGACGCATCACCTCCGCTGCTCGCAAGCTTTATTGC
GGTAGTTTATCACAGTTAAATTGCTAACGCAGTCAGTGCTTCTGACACAACAGTCTCGAACTTAAGCTGC
AGAAGTTGGTCGTGAGGCACTGGGCAGGTAAGTATCAAGGTTACAAGACAGGTTTAAGGAGACCAATAGA
AACTGGGCTTGTCGAGACAGAGAAGACTCTTGCGTTTCTGATAGGCACCTATTGGTCTTACTGACATCCA
CTTTGCCTTTCTCTCCACAGGTGTCCACTCCCAGTTCAATTACAGCTCTTAAGGCTAGAGTACTTAATAC
GACTCACTATAGGCTAGCCTCGAGAATTCCAAGTTTGTACAAAAAAGCAGGCTGCCACCGAAGTTCCTAT
TCTCTAGAAAGTATAGGAACTTCGCAGAATGGTAGCTGGATTGTAGCTGCTATTAGCAATATGAAACCTC
TTAGAAGTTCCTATTCTTCAAAAGGTATAGGAACTTCGGCGCGCCTCACTTGTACAGCTCGTCCATGCCC
ATCACATCGGTAAAGGCCTTTTGCCACTCCTTGAAGTTGAGCTCGGTCTTGGAGTGCTTGAGCTCCGTCT
TACGGAACACGTACATCGGCTGGTTCTTCAGATAGTTAGCCGCCATTGGCTTGGCAAAGGTGTAGGTGGT
CCGCGCAGTGCTCCGGTAGCGCTTGCCATTTCCAGTGGTGTAACTCCACTTAAAGGTACTGATGATGGTT
TTGTCGTTGGGGTAAGTCTTCTTCGACCTGCACCAGTCCGCAGCGGTCAGCGAGTTGGTCATCACAGGAC
CGTCAGCAGGGAAACCAGTCCCCTTCACCTGGGCCTCTCCTTTGATGTGGCTTCCCTCGTAGGTGTAGCG
GTAGTTAACAGTAAGGGAGGCACCATCTTCAAACTGCATTGTGCGATGGACTTGGTATCCGGAGCCATCT
ACCATGGCGGCCTGGAAAGGCGACATCCCGTCAGGGTAGGGCAGGTACTGATGGAAGCCATACCCGATAT
GAGGGACCAGAATCCAGGGGGAGAACTGGAGGTCACCCTTGGTGGACTTCAGGTTTAACTCCTCATAACC
ATCATTTGGATTGCCGGTGCCCTGACCCACCATGTCAAAGTCCACACCGTTGATGGAGCCAAAGATGTGT
AACTCATGTGTCGCTGGGAGAGAGGCCATGTTATCCTCCTCGCCCTTGCTCACCATGGTGGCGCTAGCGA
AGTTCCTATACTTTCTAGAGAATAGGAACTTCACCCAGCTTTCTTGTACAAAGTGGGAATTCCGATAATC
AACCTCTGGATTACAAAATTTGTGAAAGATTGACTGGTATTCTTAACTATGTTGCTCCTTTTACGCTATG
TGGATACGCTGCTTTAATGCCTTTGTATCATGCTATTGCTTCCCGTATGGCTTTCATTTTCTCCTCCTTG
TATAAATCCTGGTTGCTGTCTCTTTATGAGGAGTTGTGGCCCGTTGTCAGGCAACGTGGCGTGGTGTGCA
CTGTGTTTGCTGACGCAACCCCCACTGGTTGGGGCATTGCCACCACCTGTCAGCTCCTTTCCGGGACTTT
CGCTTTCCCCCTCCCTATTGCCACGGCGGAACTCATCGCCGCCTGCCTTGCCCGCTGCTGGACAGGGGCT
CGGCTGTTGGGCACTGACAATTCCGTGGTGTTGTCGGGGAAGCTGACGTCCTTTCCATGGCTGCTCGCCT
GTGTTGCCACCTGGATTCTGCGCGGGACGTCCTTCTGCTACGTCCCTTCGGCCCTCAATCCAGCGGACCT
TCCTTCCCGCGGCCTGCTGCCGGCTCTGCGGCCTCTTCCGCGTCTTCGCCTTCGCCCTCAGACGAGTCGG
ATCTCCCTTTGGGCCGCCTCCCCGCATCGGGAATTCCTAGAGCTCGCTGATCAGCCTCGACTGTGCCTTC
TAGTTGCCAGCCATCTGTTGTTTGCCCCTCCCCCGTGCCTTCCTTGACCCTGGAAGGTGCCACTCCCACT
GTCCTTTCCTAATAAAATGAGGAAATTGCATCGCATTGTCTGAGTAGGTGTCATTCTATTCTGGGGGGTG
GGGTGGGGCAGGACAGCAAGGGGGAGGATTGGGAAGAGAATAGCAGGCATGCTGGGGAGGGCCGCAGGAA
CCCCTAGTGATGGAGTTGGCCACTCCCTCTCTGCGCGCTCGCTCGCTCACTGAGGCCGGGCGACCAAAGG
TCGCCCGACGCCCGGGCTTTGCCCGGGCGGCCTCAGTGAGCGAGCGAGCGCGCAGCTGCCTGCAGGGGCG
CCTGATGCGGTATTTTCTCCTTACGCATCTGTGCGGTATTTCACACCGCATA
[95 nt withheld, positions 3203-3297]
T
[46 nt withheld, positions 3299-3344]
C
[141 nt withheld, positions 3346-3486]
CCTTTGACGTTGGAGTCCACGTTCTTT
[37 nt withheld, positions 3514-3550]
ACTCTATCTCGGGCTATTCTTTTGATTTATAAGGGATTTTGCCGATTTCGGTCTATTGGTTAAAAAATGA
GCTGATTTAACAAAAATTTAACGCGAATTTTAACAAAATATTAACGTTTACAATTTTATGGTGCACTCTC
AGTACAATCTGCTCTGATGCCGCATAGTTAAGCCAGCCCCGACACCCGCCAACACCCGCTGACGCGCCCT
GACGGGCTTGTCTGCTCCCGGCATCCGCTTACAGACAAGCTGTGACCGTCTCCGGGAGCTGCATGTGTCA
GAGGTTTTCACCGTCATCACCGAAACGCGCGAGACGAAAGGGCCTCGTGATACGCCTATTTTTATAGGTT
AATGTCATGATAATAATGGTTTCTTAGACGTCAGGTGGCACTTTTCGGGGAAATGTGCGCGGAACCCCTA
TTTGTTTATTTTTCTAAATACATTCAAATATGTATCCGCTCATGAGACAATAACCCTGATAAATGCTTCA
ATAATATTGAAAAAGGAAGAGTATGAGTATTCAACATTTCCGTGTCGCCCTTATTCCCTTTTTTGCGGCA
TTTTGCCTTCCTGTTTTTGCTCACCCAGAAACGCTGGTGAAAGTAAAAGATGCTGAAGATCAGTTGGGTG
CACGAGTGGGTTACATCGAACTGGATCTCAACAGCGGTAAGATCCTTGAGAGTTTTCGCCCCGAAGAACG
TTTTCCAATGATGAGCACTTTTAAAGTTCTGCTATGTGGCGCGGTATTATCCCGTATTGACGCCGGGCAA
GAGCAACTCGGTCGCCGCATACACTATTCTCAGAATGACTTGGTTGAGTACTCACCAGTCACAGAAAAGC
ATCTTACGGATGGCATGACAGTAAGAGAATTATGCAGTGCTGCCATAACCATGAGTGATAACACTGCGGC
CAACTTACTTCTGACAACGATCGGAGGACCGAAGGAGCTAACCGCTTTTTTGCACAACATGGGGGATCAT
GTAACTCGCCTTGATCGTTGGGAACCGGAGCTGAATGAAGCCATACCAAACGACGAGCGTGACACCACGA
TGCCTGTAGCAATGGCAACAACGTTGCGCAAACTATTAACTGGCGAACTACTTACTCTAGCTTCCCGGCA
ACAATTAATAGACTGGATGGAGGCGGATAAAGTTGCAGGACCACTTCTGCGCTCGGCCCTTCCGGCTGGC
TGGTTTATTGCTGATAAATCTGGAGCCGGTGAGCGTGGAAGCCGCGGTATCATTGCAGCACTGGGGCCAG
ATGGTAAGCCCTCCCGTATCGTAGTTATCTACACGACGGGGAGTCAGGCAACTATGGATGAACGAAATAG
ACAGATCGCTGAGATAGGTGCCTCACTGATTAAGCATTGGTAACTGTCAGACCAAGTTTACTCATATATA
CTTTAGATTGATTTAAAACTTCATTTTTAATTTAAAAGGATCTAGGTGAAGATCCTTTTTGATAATCTCA
TGACCAAAATCCCTTAACGTGAGTTTTCGTTCCACTGAGCGTCAGACCCCGTAGAAAAGATCAAAGGATC
TTCTTGAGATCCTTTTTTTCTGCGCGTAATCTGCTGCTTGCAAACAAAAAAACCACCGCTACCAGCGGTG
GTTTGTTTGCCGGATCAAGAGCTACCAACTCTTTTTCCGAAGGTAACTGGCTTCAGCAGAGCGCAGATAC
CAAATACTGTTCTTCTAGTGTAGCCGTAGTTAGGCCACCACTTCAAGAACTCTGTAGCACCGCCTACATA
CCTCGCTCTGCTAATCCTGTTACCAGTGGCTGCTGCCAGTGGCGATAAGTCGTGTCTTACCGGGTTGGAC
TCAAGACGATAGTTACCGGATAAGGCGCAGCGGTCGGGCTGAACGGGGGGTTCGTGCACACAGCCCAGCT
TGGAGCGAACGACCTACACCGAACTGAGATACCTACAGCGTGAGCTATGAGAAAGCGCCACGCTTCCCGA
AGGGAGAAAGGCGGACAGGTATCCGGTAAGCGGCAGGGTCGGAACAGGAGAGCGCACGAGGGAGCTTCCA
GGGGGAAACGCCTGGTATCTTTATAGTCCTGTCGGGTTTCGCCACCTCTGACTTGAGCGTCGATTTTTGT
GATGCTCGTCAGGGGGGCGGAGCCTATGGAAAAACGCCAGCAACGCGGCCTTTTTACGGTTCCTGGCCTT
TTGCTGGCCTTTTGCTCACATGTCCTGCAGGCAG
